Addgene plasmid #153759: pGBW-m4252950
Purpose: Mammalian expression plasmid for SARS-CoV-2 ORF6 protein
Depositing lab: Ginkgo Bioworks & Benjie Chen. Depositing organization: Ginkgo Bioworks.
Backbone
  Vector backbone: pTwist_CMV_Hygro_6 with AarI site removed
  Backbone size w/o insert (bp): 6525
  Vector type: Mammalian Expression
  Selectable markers: Hygromycin
Growth in bacteria
  Bacterial resistance: Ampicillin, 100 μg/mL
  Growth temperature: 37°C
  Growth strain: DH5alpha
  Copy number: High Copy
Gene/Insert
  Gene/Insert name: SARS-CoV-2 ORF6 protein
  Species: Severe acute respiratory syndrome coronavirus 2
  Insert size (bp): 179
  Mutation: wt
  Entrez Gene: ORF6 (a.k.a. GU280_gp06)
  Promoter: CMV
  Tag / fusion protein: Cleavable TEV;6xHis-003 (C terminal on backbone)
  Cloning method: Unknown
Resource information
  A portion of this plasmid was derived from a plasmid made by: GinkgoBioworks
Depositor comments: NCBI reference sequence: 43740572
How to cite: pGBW-m4252950 was a gift from Ginkgo Bioworks & Benjie Chen (Addgene plasmid # 153759 ; http://n2t.net/addgene:153759 ; RRID:Addgene_153759)
