[The description below was written by a language model from this plasmid's Addgene catalogue record and pLannotate feature annotations shown in this document.]
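Description:
pGBW-m4252950 is a mammalian expression plasmid carrying the wild-type ORF6 accessory protein of SARS-CoV-2, built on a pTwist_CMV_Hygro_6 backbone from which an AarI site was removed. It is maintained in E. coli as a high-copy plasmid through a ColE1/pUC-type origin and selected with ampicillin via a full-length β-lactamase gene. For selection in mammalian cells it carries a hygromycin B phosphotransferase gene driven by the human ubiquitin C promoter and ending in a synthetic poly(A) signal.

The ORF6 coding sequence sits at the start of the sequenced record and, because the plasmid is circular, lies directly downstream of the CMV enhancer and promoter elements annotated at the end of the record. The annotation tool resolves the promoter only as fragments and a truncated CMV form, whereas the catalogue lists it simply as CMV. The open reading frame continues into a backbone-encoded C-terminal tag, described as a TEV-cleavable 6xHis tag. The His tag is annotated shortly after ORF6, but the TEV site is not separately annotated. The tag would allow affinity purification or detection, followed by proteolytic removal. An SV40 polyadenylation signal is annotated downstream of the tag, although on the opposite strand. The expression and selection units are bracketed by bacterial rrnG and T7 terminators, extra synthetic poly(A) signals and short 5' and 3' β-globin insulator elements, which presumably limit transcriptional read-through between modules.

ORF6 is annotated as an interferon antagonist that retains nuclear import factors at ER/Golgi membranes, blocking STAT1 nuclear translocation. The construct therefore suits transient or hygromycin-selected expression of tagged ORF6 for functional, interaction or purification studies.
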