Features (pLannotate 1.2.2; 20 found; start..end, strand, type, name):
      5..187     +  CDS            NS6_SARS2: Experimental evidence at protein level: Swiss-Prot protein existence level 1. Disrupts cell nuclear import complex formation by tethering karyopherin alpha 2 and karyopherin beta 1 to the membrane. Retention of import factors at the ER/Golgi membrane leads to a loss of transport into the nucleus. Thereby prevents STAT1 nuclear translocation in response to interferon signaling, thus blocking the expression of interferon stimulated genes (ISGs) that display multiple antiviral activities (PubMed:33097660). Suppresses IFN-beta production possibly by blocking IRF3 nuclear translocation (PubMed:3297
    209..226     +  CDS            6xHis: 6xHis affinity tag
    295..416     -  polyA_signal   SV40 poly(A) signal: SV40 polyadenylation signal
    439..508     -  CDS            large T antigen (fragment): large T antigen from SV40 (simian virus 40)
    531..577     +  terminator     T7 terminator: transcription terminator for bacteriophage T7 RNA polymerase
    607..743     +  terminator     rrnG terminator: transcription terminator from the E. coli ribosomal RNA rrnG operon (Albrechtsen et al., 1991)
    788..859     +  misc_feature   3' β-globin insulator: insulator downstream of the human β-globin locus (Farrell et al., 2002)
   1085..1673    -  rep_origin     ori: high-copy-number ColE1/pMB1/pBR322/pUC origin of replication
   1845..1909    -  CDS            bla(M) (fragment): β-lactamase lacking the signal sequence; bla(M); allows cytosolic expression of β-lactamase
   2173..3382    +  promoter       UbC promoter: human ubiquitin C promoter
   3392..4413    +  CDS            HygR (fragment): hygromycin B phosphotransferase confers resistance to hygromycin
   4441..4489    +  polyA_signal   poly(A) signal: synthetic polyadenylation signal
   4755..5615    +  CDS            AmpR: β-lactamase; bla; confers resistance to ampicillin, carbenicillin, and related antibiotics
   5628..5764    +  terminator     rrnG terminator: transcription terminator from the E. coli ribosomal RNA rrnG operon (Albrechtsen et al., 1991)
   5916..5987    +  misc_feature   5' β-globin insulator: insulator upstream of the human β-globin locus (Farrell et al., 2002)
   5992..6038    -  terminator     T7 terminator: transcription terminator for bacteriophage T7 RNA polymerase
   6056..6104    -  polyA_signal   poly(A) signal: synthetic polyadenylation signal
   6185..6488    +  enhancer       CMV enhancer: human cytomegalovirus immediate early enhancer
   6561..6578    -  promoter       CMV promoter (fragment): human cytomegalovirus (CMV) immediate early promoter
   6641..6692    +  promoter       CMVd2 promoter: truncated human cytomegalovirus (CMV) immediate early promoter that yields moderately reduced expression relative to the full-length promoter
>Addgene plasmid #153759 | pGBW-m4252950 | addgene full sequence | sequence record 307366 | Addgene NGS Result
CACCATGTTTCATCTCGTTGACTTTCAGGTTACTATAGCAGAGATATTACTAATTATTATGAGGACTTTT
AAAGTTTCCATTTGGAATCTTGATTACATCATAAACCTCATAATTAAAAATTTATCTAAGTCACTAACTG
AGAATAAATATTCTCAATTAGATGAAGAGCAACCAATGGAGATTGATGAAAACCTTTACTTTCAGTCGCA
CCATCACCATCACCATTAAGGATCCGCAGGCCTCTGCTAGCTTGACTGACTGAGATACAGCGTACCTTCA
GCTCACAGACATGATAAGATACATTGATGAGTTTGGACAAACCACAACTAGAATGCAGTGAAAAAAATGC
TTTATTTGTGAAATTTGTGATGCTATTGCTTTATTTGTAACCATTATAAGCTGCAATAAACAAGTTAACA
ACAACAATTGCATTCATTTTATGTTTCAGGTTCAGGGGGAGGTGTGGGAGGTTTTTTAAAGCAAGTAAAA
CCTCTACAAATGTGGTATTGGCCCATCTCTATCGGTATCGTAGCATAACCCCTTGGGGCCTCTAAACGGG
TCTTGAGGGGTTTTTTGTGCCCCTCGGGCCGGATTGCTATCTACCGGCATTGGCGCAGAAAAAAATGCCT
GATGCGACGCTGCGCGTCTTATACTCCCACATATGCCAGATTCAGCAACGGATACGGCTTCCCCAACTTG
CCCACTTCCATACGTGTCCTCCTTACCAGAAATTTATCCTTAAGGTCGTCAGCTATCCTGCAGGCGATCT
CTCGATTTCGATCAAGACATTCCTTTAATGGTCTTTTCTGGACACCACTAGGGGTCAGAAGTAGTTCATC
AAACTTTCTTCCCTCCCTAATCTCATTGGTTACCTTGGGCTATCGAAACTTAATTAACCAGTCAAGTCAG
CTACTTGGCGAGATCGACTTGTCTGGGTTTCGACTACGCTCAGAATTGCGTCAGTCAAGTTCGATCTGGT
CCTTGCTATTGCACCCGTTCTCCGATTACGAGTTTCATTTAAATCATGTGAGCAAAAGGCCAGCAAAAGG
CCAGGAACCGTAAAAAGGCCGCGTTGCTGGCGTTTTTCCATAGGCTCCGCCCCCCTGACGAGCATCACAA
AAATCGACGCTCAAGTCAGAGGTGGCGAAACCCGACAGGACTATAAAGATACCAGGCGTTTCCCCCTGGA
AGCTCCCTCGTGCGCTCTCCTGTTCCGACCCTGCCGCTTACCGGATACCTGTCCGCCTTTCTCCCTTCGG
GAAGCGTGGCGCTTTCTCATAGCTCACGCTGTAGGTATCTCAGTTCGGTGTAGGTCGTTCGCTCCAAGCT
GGGCTGTGTGCACGAACCCCCCGTTCAGCCCGACCGCTGCGCCTTATCCGGTAACTATCGTCTTGAGTCC
AACCCGGTAAGACACGACTTATCGCCACTGGCAGCAGCCACTGGTAACAGGATTAGCAGAGCGAGGTATG
TAGGCGGTGCTACAGAGTTCTTGAAGTGGTGGCCTAACTACGGCTACACTAGAAGAACAGTATTTGGTAT
CTGCGCTCTGCTGAAGCCAGTTACCTTCGGAAAAAGAGTTGGTAGCTCTTGATCCGGCAAACAAACCACC
GCTGGTAGCGGTGGTTTTTTTGTTTGCAAGCAGCAGATTACGCGCAGAAAAAAAGGATCTCAAGAAGATC
CTTTGATCTTTTCTACGGGGTCTGACGCTCAGTGGAACGAAAACTCACGTTAAGGGATTTTGGTCATGAG
ATTATCAAAAAGGATCTTCACCTAGATCCTTTTAAATTAAAAATGAAGTTTTAAATCAATCTAAAGTATA
TATGAGTAAACTTGGTCTGACAGTTACCAATGCTTAATCAGTGAGGCACCTATCTCAGCGATCTGTCTAT
TTCGTTCATCCATAGTTGCATTTAAATTTCCGAACTCTCCAAGGCCCTCGTCGGAAAATCTTCAAACCTT
TCGTCCGATCCATCTTGCAGGCTACCTCTCGAACGAACTATCGCAAGTCTCTTGGCCGGCCTTGCGCCTT
GGCTATTGCTTGGCAGCGCCTATCGCCAGGTATTACTCCAATCCCGAATATCCGAGATCGGGATCACCCG
AGAGAAGTTCAACCTACATCCTCAATCCCGATCTATCCGAGATCCGAGGAATATCGAAATCGGGGCGCGC
CTGGCCTCCGCGCCGGGTTTTGGCGCCTCCCGCGGGCGCCCCCCTCGTCACGGCGAGCGCTGCCACGTCA
GACGAAGGGCGCAGGAGCGTCCTGATCCTTCCGCCCGGACGCTCAGGACAGCGGCCCGCTGCTCATAAGA
CTCGGCCTTAGAACCCCAGTATCAGCAGAAGGACATTTTAGGACGGGACTTGGGTGACTCTAGGGCACTG
GTTTTCTTTCCAGAGAGCGGAACAGGCGAGGAAAAGTAGTCCCTTCTCGGCGATTCTGCGGAGGGATCTC
CGTGGGGCGGTGAACGCCGATGATTATATAAGGACGCGCCGGGTGTGGCACAGCTAGTTCCGTCGCAGCC
GGGATTTGGGTCGCGGTTCTTGTTTGTGGATCGCTGTGATCGTCACTTGGTGAGTAGCGGGCTGCTGGGC
TGGCCGGGGCTTTCGTGGCCGCCGGGCCGCTCGGTGGGACGGAAGCGTGTGGAGAGACCGCCAAGGGCTG
TAGTCTGGGTCCGCGAGCAAGGTTGCCCTGAACTGGGGGTTGGGGGGAGCGCAGCAAAATGGCGGCTGTT
CCCGAGTCTTGAATGGAAGACGCTTGTGAGGCGGGCTGTGAGGTCGTTGAAACAAGGTGGGGGGCATGGT
GGGCGGCAAGAACCCAAGGTCTTGAGCCCTTCGCTAATGCGGGAAAGCTCTTATTCGGGTGAGATGGGCT
GGGCACCATCTGGGGACCCTGACGTGAAGTTTGTCACTGACTGGAGAACTCGGTTTGTCGTCTGTTGCGG
GGGCGGCAGTTATGGCGGTGCCGTTGGGCAGTGCACCCGTACCTTTGGGAGCGCGCGCCCTCGTCGTGTC
GTGACGTCACCCGTTCTGTTGGCTTATAATGCAGGGTGGGGCCACCAGCCGGTAGGTGTGCGGTAGGCTT
TTCTCCGTCGCAGGACGCAGGGTTCGGGCCTAGGGTAGGCTCTCCTGAATCGACAGGCGCCGGACCTCTG
GTGAGGGGAGGGATAAGTGAGGCGTCAGTTTCTTTGGTCGGTTTTATGTACCTATCTTCTTAAGTAGCTG
AAGCTCCGGTTTTGAACTATGCGCTCGGGGTTGGCGAGTGTGTTTTGTGAAGTTTTTTAGGCACCTTTTG
AAATGTAATCATTTGGGTCAATATGTAATTTTCAGTGTTAGACTTGTAAATTGTCCGCTAAATTCTGGCC
GTTTTTGGCTTTTTTGTTAGACAACATGGGTAAAAAGCCTGAACTCACCGCGACGTCTGTCGAGAAGTTT
CTGATCGAAAAGTTCGACAGCGTCTCCGACCTGATGCAGCTCTCGGAGGGCGAAGAATCTCGTGCTTTCA
GCTTCGATGTAGGAGGGCGTGGATATGTCCTGCGGGTAAATAGCTGCGCCGATGGTTTCTACAAAGATCG
TTATGTTTATCGGCACTTTGCATCCGCCGCGCTCCCGATTCCGGAAGTGCTTGACATTGGGGAGTTCAGC
GAGAGCCTGACCTATTGCATCTCCCGCCGTGCACAGGGTGTCACGTTGCAAGACCTGCCTGAAACCGAAC
TGCCCGCTGTTCTGCAGCCGGTCGCGGAGGCAATGGATGCCATCGCTGCCGCCGATCTTAGCCAGACGAG
CGGGTTCGGCCCATTCGGACCGCAAGGAATCGGTCAATACACTACATGGCGTGATTTCATATGCGCGATT
GCTGATCCCCATGTGTATCACTGGCAAACTGTGATGGACGACACCGTCAGTGCGTCCGTCGCGCAGGCTC
TCGATGAGCTGATGCTTTGGGCCGAGGACTGCCCCGAAGTCCGGCACCTCGTGCACGCGGATTTCGGCTC
CAACAATGTCCTGACGGACAATGGCCGCATAACAGCGGTCATTGACTGGAGCGAGGCGATGTTCGGGGAT
TCCCAATACGAGGTCGCCAACATCTTCTTCTGGAGGCCGTGGTTGGCTTGTATGGAGCAGCAGACGCGCT
ACTTCGAGCGGAGGCATCCGGAGCTTGCAGGATCGCCCCGGCTCCGGGCGTATATGCTCCGCATTGGTCT
TGACCAACTCTATCAGAGCTTGGTTGACGGCAATTTCGATGATGCAGCTTGGGCGCAGGGTCGATGCGAC
GCAATCGTCCGATCCGGAGCCGGGACTGTCGGGCGTACACAAATCGCCCGCAGAAGCGCCGCCGTCTGGA
CCGATGGCTGTGTAGAAGTACTCGCCGATAGTGGAAACCGACGCCCCAGCACTCGTCCGAGGGCAAAGGA
ATAAGCTAGTATGTAAGCCTAGTCTTAGATAATAAAATCGCTATCCATCGAAGATGGATGTGTGTTGGTT
TTTTGTGTGTGTAACGCTAGGCGCGCCTGGTGTACCGAGAACGATCCTCTCAGTGCGAGTCTCGACGATC
CATATCGTTGCTTGGCAGTCAGCCAGTCGGAATCCAGCTTGGGACCCAGGAAGTCCAATCGTCAGATATT
GTACTCAAGCCTGGTCACGGCAGCGTACCGATCTGTTTAAACCTAGATATTGATAGTCTGATCGGTCAAC
GTATAATCGAGTCCTAGCTTTTGCAAACATCTATCAAGAGACAGGATCAGCAGGAGGCTTTCGCATGAGT
ATTCAACATTTCCGTGTCGCCCTTATTCCCTTTTTTGCGGCATTTTGCCTTCCTGTTTTTGCTCACCCAG
AAACGCTGGTGAAAGTAAAAGATGCTGAAGATCAGTTGGGTGCGCGAGTGGGTTACATCGAACTGGATCT
CAACAGCGGTAAGATCCTTGAGAGTTTTCGCCCCGAAGAACGCTTTCCAATGATGAGCACTTTTAAAGTT
CTGCTATGTGGCGCGGTATTATCCCGTATTGACGCCGGGCAAGAGCAACTCGGTCGCCGCATACACTATT
CTCAGAATGACTTGGTTGAGTATTCACCAGTCACAGAAAAGCATCTTACGGATGGCATGACAGTAAGAGA
ATTATGCAGTGCTGCCATAACCATGAGTGATAACACTGCGGCCAACTTACTTCTGACAACGATTGGAGGA
CCGAAGGAGCTAACCGCTTTTTTGCACAACATGGGGGATCATGTAACTCGCCTTGATCGTTGGGAACCGG
AGCTGAATGAAGCCATACCAAACGACGAGCGTGACACCACGATGCCTGTAGCAATGGCAACAACCTTGCG
TAAACTATTAACTGGCGAACTACTTACTCTAGCTTCCCGGCAACAGTTGATAGACTGGATGGAGGCGGAT
AAAGTTGCAGGACCACTTCTGCGCTCGGCCCTTCCGGCTGGCTGGTTTATTGCTGATAAATCTGGAGCCG
GTGAGCGTGGGTCTCGCGGTATCATTGCAGCACTGGGGCCAGATGGTAAGCCCTCCCGTATCGTAGTTAT
CTACACGACGGGGAGTCAGGCAACTATGGATGAACGAAATAGACAGATCGCTGAGATAGGTGCCTCACTG
ATTAAGCATTGGTAACCGATTCTAGGTGCATTGGCGCAGAAAAAAATGCCTGATGCGACGCTGCGCGTCT
TATACTCCCACATATGCCAGATTCAGCAACGGATACGGCTTCCCCAACTTGCCCACTTCCATACGTGTCC
TCCTTACCAGAAATTTATCCTTAAGATCCCGAATCGTTTAAACTCGACTCTGGCTCTATCGAATCTCCGT
CGTTTCGAGCTTACGCGAACAGCCGTGGCGCTCATTTGCTCGTCGGGCATCGAATCTCGTCAGCTATCGT
CAGCTTACCTTTTTGGCAGCGATCGCGGCTCCCGACATCTTGGACCATTAGCTCCACAGGTATCTTCTTC
CCTCTAGTGGTCATAACAGCAGCTTCAGCTACCTCTCAATTCAAAAAACCCCTCAAGACCCGTTTAGAGG
CCCCAAGGGGTTATGCTATCAATCGTTGCGTTACACACACAAAAAACCAACACACATCCATCTTCGATGG
ATAGCGATTTTATTATCTAACTGCTGATCGAGTGTAGCCAGATCTAGTAATCAATTACGGGGTCATTAGT
TCATAGCCCATATATGGAGTTCCGCGTTACATAACTTACGGTAAATGGCCCGCCTGGCTGACCGCCCAAC
GACCCCCGCCCATTGACGTCAATAATGACGTATGTTCCCATAGTAACGCCAATAGGGACTTTCCATTGAC
GTCAATGGGTGGAGTATTTACGGTAAACTGCCCACTTGGCAGTACATCAAGTGTATCATATGCCAAGTAC
GCCCCCTATTGACGTCAATGACGGTAAATGGCCCGCCTGGCATTATGCCCAGTACATGACCTTATGGGAC
TTTCCTACTTGGCAGTACATCTACGTATTAGTCATCGCTATTACCATGCTGATGCGGTTTTGGCAGTACA
TCAATGGGCGTGGATAGCGGTTTGACTCACGGGGATTTCCAAGTCTCCACCCCATTGACGTCAATGGGAG
TTTGTTTTGGCACCAAAATCAACGGGACTTTCCAAAATGTCGTAACAACTCCGCCCCATTGACGCAAATG
GGCGGTAGGCGTGTACGGTGGGAGGTCTATATAAGCAGAGCTGGTTTAGTGAACCGTCAGATCAGATCTT
TGTCGATCCTACCATCCACTCGACACACCCGCCAGCGGCCGC
